Addgene plasmid #127690: pcDNA3.1 5HT2A_NB2_1
Purpose: Plasmid contains a positive allosteric modulating nanobody the binds to the cytoplasmic surface of 5HT2A.
Depositing lab: Justin English & Bryan Roth. Depositing organization: University of North Carolina at Chapel Hill. Publication: VEGAS as a Platform for Facile Directed Evolution in Mammalian Cells. English JG, Olsen RHJ, Lansu K, Patel M, White K, Cockrell AS, Singh D, Strachan RT, Wacker D, Roth BL. Cell. 2019 Jul 2. pii: S0092-8674(19)30622-1. doi: 10.1016/j.cell.2019.05.051. PubMed 31280962.
Backbone
  Vector backbone: pCDNA3.1 hygro
  Vector type: Mammalian Expression
  Selectable markers: Hygromycin
Growth in bacteria
  Bacterial resistance: Ampicillin, 100 μg/mL
  Growth temperature: 37°C
  Growth strain: DH5alpha
  Copy number: High Copy
Gene/Insert
  Gene/Insert name: 5HT2A_NB2
  Species: Synthetic
  Cloning method: Gibson Cloning
Terms and licenses: Academic/Nonprofit Terms; Industry Terms: Not Available to Industry
Depositor comments: These plasmids were generated as part of the Illuminating the Druggable Genome (IDG) program sponsored by the NIH Common Fund. The goal of this program is to identify, gather, and distribute information and resources for proteins that currently are not well-studied yet belong to commonly drug-targeted protein families: protein kinases, non-olfactory G-protein coupled receptors (GPCRs), and ion channels. The IDG program is designed to develop fundamental research tools for understudied proteins, elucidate their function, and disseminate the IDG-related resources and data to the greater scientific community.
How to cite: pcDNA3.1 5HT2A_NB2_1 was a gift from Justin English & Bryan Roth (Addgene plasmid # 127690 ; http://n2t.net/addgene:127690 ; RRID:Addgene_127690)
