[The description below was written by a language model from this plasmid's Addgene catalogue record and the feature table of its GenBank file.]
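Description:
pcDNA3.1 5HT2A_NB2_1 is a mammalian expression plasmid built on the pcDNA3.1 hygro backbone (about 6.1 kb in the held sequence record) that carries a synthetic nanobody directed against the serotonin 5-HT2A receptor. According to the record, the nanobody binds the cytoplasmic surface of the receptor and acts as a positive allosteric modulator. In bacteria the plasmid is maintained at high copy and selected with ampicillin through the AmpR gene and its promoter. The feature table does not explicitly annotate the bacterial replication origin, although it does list an f1 origin, which permits single-stranded DNA production. For mammalian cells, a hygromycin B resistance gene sits between the SV40 promoter/enhancer (which includes the SV40 origin) and an SV40 polyadenylation signal, allowing selection of stable transfectants.

The nanobody coding region, annotated as VGS-NB2 and roughly 400 bp long, lies downstream of the CMV immediate-early enhancer and promoter and upstream of the bovine growth hormone polyadenylation signal, so it is expressed constitutively inside transfected cells, where it can reach the intracellular face of the receptor. A T7 promoter precedes the insert. Immediately upstream of the nanobody there is also a short element annotated as a Sindbis virus 26S subgenomic promoter, which probably carried over from the viral context in which the nanobody was evolved: the associated publication describes a platform for directed evolution in mammalian cells. No epitope tag or reporter is annotated. The insert was assembled by Gibson cloning. The plasmid was distributed as part of an NIH-sponsored programme generating research tools for drug-targeted protein families, including GPCRs, and is suited to studies of 5-HT2A signalling and receptor conformation.
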