LOCUS       pCDNA3.1-5HT2A_NB2_1 6071 bp ds-DNA linear 12-NOV-2018
DEFINITION  .
FEATURES             Location/Qualifiers
     terminator      1499..1726
                     /label="bGH_PA_terminator"
                     /ApEinfo_revcolor=#c6c9d1
                     /ApEinfo_fwdcolor=#c6c9d1
     promoter        311..614
                     /label="CMV enhancer"
                     /ApEinfo_revcolor=#c7b0e3
                     /ApEinfo_fwdcolor=#c7b0e3
     promoter        2227..2495
                     /label="SV40_promoter"
                     /ApEinfo_revcolor=#75c6a9
                     /ApEinfo_fwdcolor=#75c6a9
     rep_origin      1789..2095
                     /label="F1 ori"
                     /ApEinfo_revcolor=#9eafd2
                     /ApEinfo_fwdcolor=#9eafd2
     misc_feature    complement(3930..3952)
                     /label="M13_pUC_rev_primer"
                     /ApEinfo_revcolor=#b4abac
                     /ApEinfo_fwdcolor=#b4abac
     promoter        complement(3913..3931)
                     /label="M13_reverse_primer"
                     /ApEinfo_revcolor=#b4abac
                     /ApEinfo_fwdcolor=#b4abac
     gene            2607..3614
                     /label="hygroB"
                     /ApEinfo_revcolor=#b7e6d7
                     /ApEinfo_fwdcolor=#b7e6d7
     misc_feature    2456..2475
                     /label="SV40pro_F_primer"
                     /ApEinfo_revcolor=#c7b0e3
                     /ApEinfo_fwdcolor=#c7b0e3
     primer_bind     863..882
                     /label="T7"
                     /ApEinfo_revcolor=#85dae9
                     /ApEinfo_fwdcolor=#85dae9
     misc_feature    901..924
                     /label="26S Prom"
                     /ApEinfo_revcolor=#c7b0e3
                     /ApEinfo_fwdcolor=#c7b0e3
     misc_feature    901..974
                     /label="SinV Promoter"
                     /ApEinfo_revcolor=#d6b295
                     /ApEinfo_fwdcolor=#d6b295
     misc_feature    769..789
                     /label="CMV_fwd_primer"
                     /ApEinfo_revcolor=#faac61
                     /ApEinfo_fwdcolor=#faac61
     promoter        615..818
                     /label="CMV promoter"
                     /ApEinfo_revcolor=#9eafd2
                     /ApEinfo_fwdcolor=#9eafd2
     misc_feature    complement(2209..2229)
                     /label="pBABE_3_primer"
                     /ApEinfo_revcolor=#85dae9
                     /ApEinfo_fwdcolor=#85dae9
     misc_feature    975..1373
                     /label="VGS-NB2"
                     /ApEinfo_revcolor=#9eafd2
                     /ApEinfo_fwdcolor=#9eafd2
     promoter        complement(3966..3995)
                     /label="lac_promoter"
                     /ApEinfo_revcolor=#ffef86
                     /ApEinfo_fwdcolor=#ffef86
     promoter        236..852
                     /label="CMV_immearly_promoter"
                     /ApEinfo_revcolor=#9eafd2
                     /ApEinfo_fwdcolor=#9eafd2
     promoter        863..881
                     /label="T7_promoter"
                     /ApEinfo_revcolor=#b7e6d7
                     /ApEinfo_fwdcolor=#b7e6d7
     promoter        complement(3965..3995)
                     /label="lac promoter"
                     /ApEinfo_revcolor=#c7b0e3
                     /ApEinfo_fwdcolor=#c7b0e3
     rep_origin      1789..2095
                     /label="f1_origin"
                     /ApEinfo_revcolor=#ff9ccd
                     /ApEinfo_fwdcolor=#ff9ccd
     promoter        complement(5977..6005)
                     /label="AmpR_promoter"
                     /ApEinfo_revcolor=#d6b295
                     /ApEinfo_fwdcolor=#d6b295
     misc_binding    complement(3939..3961)
                     /label="LacO"
                     /ApEinfo_revcolor=#84b0dc
                     /ApEinfo_fwdcolor=#84b0dc
     terminator      3750..3869
                     /label="SV40_PA_terminator"
                     /ApEinfo_revcolor=#9eafd2
                     /ApEinfo_fwdcolor=#9eafd2
     misc_feature    315..602
                     /label="CAG_enhancer"
                     /ApEinfo_revcolor=#85dae9
                     /ApEinfo_fwdcolor=#85dae9
     misc_feature    complement(1496..1513)
                     /label="BGH_rev_primer"
                     /ApEinfo_revcolor=#84b0dc
                     /ApEinfo_fwdcolor=#84b0dc
     CDS             complement(5078..5737)
                     /label="AmpR"
                     /ApEinfo_revcolor=#ffef86
                     /ApEinfo_fwdcolor=#ffef86
     gene            complement(5075..5935)
                     /label="Ampicillin"
                     /ApEinfo_revcolor=#ff9ccd
                     /ApEinfo_fwdcolor=#ff9ccd
     rep_origin      2394..2471
                     /label="SV40_origin"
                     /ApEinfo_revcolor=#f8d3a9
                     /ApEinfo_fwdcolor=#f8d3a9
     primer_bind     complement(3913..3933)
                     /label="M13-rev"
                     /ApEinfo_revcolor=#85dae9
                     /ApEinfo_fwdcolor=#85dae9
     misc_feature    3838..3857
                     /label="EBV_rev_primer"
                     /ApEinfo_revcolor=#b4abac
                     /ApEinfo_fwdcolor=#b4abac
     misc_feature    complement(2215..2430)
                     /label="SV40_enhancer"
                     /ApEinfo_revcolor=#b4abac
                     /ApEinfo_fwdcolor=#b4abac
ORIGIN
        1 GACGGATCGG GAGATCTCCC GATCCCCTAT GGTGCACTCT CAGTACAATC TGCTCTGATG
       61 CCGCATAGTT AAGCCAGTAT CTGCTCCCTG CTTGTGTGTT GGAGGTCGCT GAGTAGTGCG
      121 CGAGCAAAAT TTAAGCTACA ACAAGGCAAG GCTTGACCGA CAATTGCATG AAGAATCTGC
      181 TTAGGGTTAG GCGTTTTGCG CTGCTTCGCG ATGTACGGGC CAGATATACG CGTTGACATT
      241 GATTATTGAC TAGTTATTAA TAGTAATCAA TTACGGGGTC ATTAGTTCAT AGCCCATATA
      301 TGGAGTTCCG CGTTACATAA CTTACGGTAA ATGGCCCGCC TGGCTGACCG CCCAACGACC
      361 CCCGCCCATT GACGTCAATA ATGACGTATG TTCCCATAGT AACGCCAATA GGGACTTTCC
      421 ATTGACGTCA ATGGGTGGAG TATTTACGGT AAACTGCCCA CTTGGCAGTA CATCAAGTGT
      481 ATCATATGCC AAGTACGCCC CCTATTGACG TCAATGACGG TAAATGGCCC GCCTGGCATT
      541 ATGCCCAGTA CATGACCTTA TGGGACTTTC CTACTTGGCA GTACATCTAC GTATTAGTCA
      601 TCGCTATTAC CATGGTGATG CGGTTTTGGC AGTACATCAA TGGGCGTGGA TAGCGGTTTG
      661 ACTCACGGGG ATTTCCAAGT CTCCACCCCA TTGACGTCAA TGGGAGTTTG TTTTGGCACC
      721 AAAATCAACG GGACTTTCCA AAATGTCGTA ACAACTCCGC CCCATTGACG CAAATGGGCG
      781 GTAGGCGTGT ACGGTGGGAG GTCTATATAA GCAGAGCTCT CTGGCTAACT AGAGAACCCA
      841 CTGCTTACTG GCTTATCGAA ATTAATACGA CTCACTATAG GGAGACCCAA GCTGGCTAGC
      901 ATCTCTACGG TGGTCCTAAA TAGTCAGCAT AGTACATTTC ATCTGACTAA TACCACAACA
      961 CCACCAGCGG CCGCATGGCC CAGGTGCAGC TGCAGGAGTC TGGGGGAGGC TTGGTGCAGG
     1021 CTGGGGGCTC TCTGACACTC TCCTGTGCGC CCTCTGGATT CCCTCGCCAT GATTATGCCA
     1081 TAGGCTTCTT CCGCAGGGCC CCAGGGAAGG GCCCTGAGGG GGTCTCCTGT ATTAGTACTG
     1141 ATCATCGCAC ACACTATGCG AACTCCGTGA AGGGCCGATT CACCATGGCC AGTGTCATCG
     1201 GCAACAACAC GGTGTATCTG ATAATGAACA ACCTGAAAGA AGACGACACG GCCGTCTATT
     1261 ACTGTGCATT AGACAGGGAA AAAATTTTCT GTGACGACCG GTCCCGAATA TATGAATATA
     1321 ATTACCGTGG CCAGGGGACC CAGGTCACCG TCTCCAGCGG CCGAACTAGT TGATCGATAC
     1381 TAGTACGCCC CAATGACCCG ACGGATCCAC TAGTCCAGTG TGGTGGAATT CTGCAGATAT
     1441 CCAGCACAGT GGCGGCCGCT CGAGTCTAGA GGGCCCGTTT AAACCCGCTG ATCAGCCTCG
     1501 ACTGTGCCTT CTAGTTGCCA GCCATCTGTT GTTTGCCCCT CCCCCGTGCC TTCCTTGACC
     1561 CTGGAAGGTG CCACTCCCAC TGTCCTTTCC TAATAAAATG AGGAAATTGC ATCGCATTGT
     1621 CTGAGTAGGT GTCATTCTAT TCTGGGGGGT GGGGTGGGGC AGGACAGCAA GGGGGAGGAT
     1681 TGGGAAGACA ATAGCAGGCA TGCTGGGGAT GCGGTGGGCT CTATGGCTTC TGAGGCGGAA
     1741 AGAACCAGCT GGGGCTCTAG GGGGTATCCC CNNNNNNNNN NNNNNNNNNN NNNNNNNNNN
     1801 NNNNNNNNNN NNNNNNNNNN NNNNNNNNNN NNNNNNNNNN NNNNNNNNNN NNNNNNNNNN
     1861 NNNNNNNNNN NNNNNNNNNN NNNNNNNNNN NNNNNCNNNN NNNNNNNNNN NNNNNNNNNN
     1921 NNNNNNNNNN NNNNNNNNNN NNNNNNNNNN NNNNNNNNNN NNNNNNNNNN NNNNNNNNNN
     1981 NNNNNNNANN NNNNNNNNNN NNNNNNNNNN NNNNNNNNNN NNNNNNNNNN NNNNNNNCCT
     2041 TTGACGTTGG AGTCCACGTT CTTTNNNNNN NNNNNNNNNN NNNNNNNNNN NNNNNNNNNN
     2101 NACCCTATCT CGGTCTATTC TTTTGATTTA TAAGGGATTT TGCCGATTTC GGCCTATTGG
     2161 TTAAAAAATG AGCTGATTTA ACAAAAATTT AACGCGAATT AATTCTGTGG AATGTGTGTC
     2221 AGTTAGGGTG TGGAAAGTCC CCAGGCTCCC CAGCAGGCAG AAGTATGCAA AGCATGCATC
     2281 TCAATTAGTC AGCAACCAGG TGTGGAAAGT CCCCAGGCTC CCCAGCAGGC AGAAGTATGC
     2341 AAAGCATGCA TCTCAATTAG TCAGCAACCA TAGTCCCGCC CCTAACTCCG CCCATCCCGC
     2401 CCCTAACTCC GCCCAGTTCC GCCCATTCTC CGCCCCATGG CTGACTAATT TTTTTTATTT
     2461 ATGCAGAGGC CGAGGCCGCC TCTGCCTCTG AGCTATTCCA GAAGTAGTGA GGAGGCTTTT
     2521 TTGGAGGCCT AGGCTTTTGC AAAAAGCTCC CGGGAGCTTG TATATCCATT TTCGGATCTG
     2581 ATCAGCACGT GATGAAAAAG CCTGAACTCA CCGCGACGTC TGTCGAGAAG TTTCTGATCG
     2641 AAAAGTTCGA CAGCGTCTCC GACCTGATGC AGCTCTCGGA GGGCGAAGAA TCTCGTGCTT
     2701 TCAGCTTCGA TGTAGGAGGG CGTGGATATG TCCTGCGGGT AAATAGCTGC GCCGATGGTT
     2761 TCTACAAAGA TCGTTATGTT TATCGGCACT TTGCATCGGC CGCGCTCCCG ATTCCGGAAG
     2821 TGCTTGACAT TGGGGAATTC AGCGAGAGCC TGACCTATTG CATCTCCCGC CGTGCACAGG
     2881 GTGTCACGTT GCAAGACCTG CCTGAAACCG AACTGCCCGC TGTTCTGCAG CCGGTCGCGG
     2941 AGGCCATGGA TGCGATCGCT GCGGCCGATC TTAGCCAGAC GAGCGGGTTC GGCCCATTCG
     3001 GACCGCAAGG AATCGGTCAA TACACTACAT GGCGTGATTT CATATGCGCG ATTGCTGATC
     3061 CCCATGTGTA TCACTGGCAA ACTGTGATGG ACGACACCGT CAGTGCGTCC GTCGCGCAGG
     3121 CTCTCGATGA GCTGATGCTT TGGGCCGAGG ACTGCCCCGA AGTCCGGCAC CTCGTGCACG
     3181 CGGATTTCGG CTCCAACAAT GTCCTGACGG ACAATGGCCG CATAACAGCG GTCATTGACT
     3241 GGAGCGAGGC GATGTTCGGG GATTCCCAAT ACGAGGTCGC CAACATCTTC TTCTGGAGGC
     3301 CGTGGTTGGC TTGTATGGAG CAGCAGACGC GCTACTTCGA GCGGAGGCAT CCGGAGCTTG
     3361 CAGGATCGCC GCGGCTCCGG GCGTATATGC TCCGCATTGG TCTTGACCAA CTCTATCAGA
     3421 GCTTGGTTGA CGGCAATTTC GATGATGCAG CTTGGGCGCA GGGTCGATGC GACGCAATCG
     3481 TCCGATCCGG AGCCGGGACT GTCGGGCGTA CACAAATCGC CCGCAGAAGC GCGGCCGTCT
     3541 GGACCGATGG CTGTGTAGAA GTACTCGCCG ATAGTGGAAA CCGACGCCCC AGCACTCGTC
     3601 CGAGGGCAAA GGAATAGCAC GTGCTACGAG ATTTCGATTC CACCGCCGCC TTCTATGAAA
     3661 GGTTGGGCTT CGGAATCGTT TTCCGGGACG CCGGCTGGAT GATCCTCCAG CGCGGGGATC
     3721 TCATGCTGGA GTTCTTCGCC CACCCCAACT TGTTTATTGC AGCTTATAAT GGTTACAAAT
     3781 AAAGCAATAG CATCACAAAT TTCACAAATA AAGCATTTTT TTCACTGCAT TCTAGTTGTG
     3841 GTTTGTCCAA ACTCATCAAT GTATCTTATC ATGTCTGTAT ACCGTCGACC TCTAGCTAGA
     3901 GCTTGGCGTA ATCATGGTCA TAGCTGTTTC CTGTGTGAAA TTGTTATCCG CTCACAATTC
     3961 CACACAACAT ACGAGCCGGA AGCATAAAGT GTAAAGCCTG GGGTGCCTAA TGAGTGAGCT
     4021 AACTCACATT AATTGCGTTG CGCTCACTGC CCGCTTTCCA GTCGGGAAAC CTGTCGTGCC
     4081 AGCTGCATTA ATGAATCGGC CAACGCGCGG GGAGAGGCGG TTTGCGTATT GGGCGCTCTT
     4141 CCGCTTCCTC GCTCACTGAC TCGCTGCGCT CGGTCGTTCG GCTGCGGCGA GCGGTATCAG
     4201 CTCACTCAAA GGCGGTAATA CGGTTATCCA CAGAATCAGG GGATAACGCA GGAAAGAACA
     4261 TGTGAGCAAA AGGCCAGCAA AAGGCCAGGA ACCGTAAAAA GGCCGCGTTG CTGGCGTTTT
     4321 TCCATAGGCT CCGCCCCCCT GACGAGCATC ACAAAAATCG ACGCTCAAGT CAGAGGTGGC
     4381 GAAACCCGAC AGGACTATAA AGATACCAGG CGTTTCCCCC TGGAAGCTCC CTCGTGCGCT
     4441 CTCCTGTTCC GACCCTGCCG CTTACCGGAT ACCTGTCCGC CTTTCTCCCT TCGGGAAGCG
     4501 TGGCGCTTTC TCATAGCTCA CGCTGTAGGT ATCTCAGTTC GGTGTAGGTC GTTCGCTCCA
     4561 AGCTGGGCTG TGTGCACGAA CCCCCCGTTC AGCCCGACCG CTGCGCCTTA TCCGGTAACT
     4621 ATCGTCTTGA GTCCAACCCG GTAAGACACG ACTTATCGCC ACTGGCAGCA GCCACTGGTA
     4681 ACAGGATTAG CAGAGCGAGG TATGTAGGCG GTGCTACAGA GTTCTTGAAG TGGTGGCCTA
     4741 ACTACGGCTA CACTAGAAGA ACAGTATTTG GTATCTGCGC TCTGCTGAAG CCAGTTACCT
     4801 TCGGAAAAAG AGTTGGTAGC TCTTGATCCG GCAAACAAAC CACCGCTGGT AGCGGTTTTT
     4861 TTGTTTGCAA GCAGCAGATT ACGCGCAGAA AAAAAGGATC TCAAGAAGAT CCTTTGATCT
     4921 TTTCTACGGG GTCTGACGCT CAGTGGAACG AAAACTCACG TTAAGGGATT TTGGTCATGA
     4981 GATTATCAAA AAGGATCTTC ACCTAGATCC TTTTAAATTA AAAATGAAGT TTTAAATCAA
     5041 TCTAAAGTAT ATATGAGTAA ACTTGGTCTG ACAGTTACCA ATGCTTAATC AGTGAGGCAC
     5101 CTATCTCAGC GATCTGTCTA TTTCGTTCAT CCATAGTTGC CTGACTCCCC GTCGTGTAGA
     5161 TAACTACGAT ACGGGAGGGC TTACCATCTG GCCCCAGTGC TGCAATGATA CCGCGAGACC
     5221 CACGCTCACC GGCTCCAGAT TTATCAGCAA TAAACCAGCC AGCCGGAAGG GCCGAGCGCA
     5281 GAAGTGGTCC TGCAACTTTA TCCGCCTCCA TCCAGTCTAT TAATTGTTGC CGGGAAGCTA
     5341 GAGTAAGTAG TTCGCCAGTT AATAGTTTGC GCAACGTTGT TGCCATTGCT ACAGGCATCG
     5401 TGGTGTCACG CTCGTCGTTT GGTATGGCTT CATTCAGCTC CGGTTCCCAA CGATCAAGGC
     5461 GAGTTACATG ATCCCCCATG TTGTGCAAAA AAGCGGTTAG CTCCTTCGGT CCTCCGATCG
     5521 TTGTCAGAAG TAAGTTGGCC GCAGTGTTAT CACTCATGGT TATGGCAGCA CTGCATAATT
     5581 CTCTTACTGT CATGCCATCC GTAAGATGCT TTTCTGTGAC TGGTGAGTAC TCAACCAAGT
     5641 CATTCTGAGA ATAGTGTATG CGGCGACCGA GTTGCTCTTG CCCGGCGTCA ATACGGGATA
     5701 ATACCGCGCC ACATAGCAGA ACTTTAAAAG TGCTCATCAT TGGAAAACGT TCTTCGGGGC
     5761 GAAAACTCTC AAGGATCTTA CCGCTGTTGA GATCCAGTTC GATGTAACCC ACTCGTGCAC
     5821 CCAACTGATC TTCAGCATCT TTTACTTTCA CCAGCGTTTC TGGGTGAGCA AAAACAGGAA
     5881 GGCAAAATGC CGCAAAAAAG GGAATAAGGG CGACACGGAA ATGTTGAATA CTCATACTCT
     5941 TCCTTTTTCA ATATTATTGA AGCATTTATC AGGGTTATTG TCTCATGAGC GGATACATAT
     6001 TTGAATGTAT TTAGAAAAAT AAACAAATAG GGGTTCCGCG CACATTTCCC CGAAAAGTGC
     6061 CACCTGACGT C
//
